>Addgene plasmid #34818 | pQTEV-DKFZP566J2046 | depositor full sequence | sequence record 41887 | Author sequence
CTCGAGAAATCATAAAAAATTTATTTGCTTTGTGAGCGGATAACAATTATAATAGATTCAATTGTGAGCG
GATAACAATTTCACACAGAATTCATTAAAGAGGAGAAATTAACTATGAAACATCACCATCACCATCACCA
TAGCGATTACGACATCCCCACTACTGAGAATCTTTATTTTCAGGGATCCGGAATCATGGCAGCATCCAGG
CCATTGTCCCGCTTCTGGGAGTGGGGAAAGAACATCGTCTGCGTGGGGAGGAACTACGCGGACCACGTCA
GGGAGATGCGCAGCGCGGTGTTGAGCGAGCCCGTGCTGTTCCTGAAGCCGTCCACGGCCTACGCGCCCGA
GGGCTCGCCCATCCTCATGCCCGCGTACACTCGCAACCTGCACCACGAGCTGGAGCTGGGCGTGGTGATG
GGCAAGCGCTGCCGCGCAGTCCCCGAGGCTGCGGCCATGGACTACGTGGGCGGCTATGCCCTGTGCCTGG
ATATGACCGCCCGGGACGTGCAGGACGAGTGCAAGAAGAAGGGGCTGCCCTGGACTCTGGCGAAGAGCTT
CACGGCGTCCTGCCCGGTCAGCGCGTTCGTGCCCAAGGAGAAGATCCCTGACCCTCACAAGCTGAAGCTC
TGGCTCAAGGTCAACGGCGAACTCAGACAGGAGGGTGAGACATCCTCCATGATTTTTTCCATCCCCTACA
TCATCAGCTATGTTTCTAAGATCATAACCTTGGAAGAAGGAGATATTATCTTGACTGGGACGCCAAAGGG
AGTTGGACCGGTTAAAGAAAACGATGAGATCGAGGCTGGCATACACGGGCTGGTCAGTATGACATTTAAA
GTGGAAAAGCCAGAATATTGAGCGGCCGCTCGACCTGCAGCCAAGCTTAATTAGCTGAGCTTGGACTCCT
GTTGATAGATCCAGTAATGACCTCAGAACTCCATCTGGATTTGTTCAGAACGCTCGGTTGCCGCCGGGCG
TTTTTTATTGGTGAGAATCCAAGCTAGCTTGGCGAGATTTTCAGGAGCTAAGGAAGCTAAAATGGAGAAA
AAAATCACTGGATATACCACCGTTGATATATCCCAATGGCATCGTAAAGAACATTTTGAGGCATTTCAGT
CAGTTGCTCAATGTACCTATAACCAGACCGTTCAGCTGGATATTACGGCCTTTTTAAAGACCGTAAAGAA
AAATAAGCACAAGTTTTATCCGGCCTTTATTCACATTCTTGCCCGCCTGATGAATGCTCATCCGGAATTT
CGTATGGCAATGAAAGACGGTGAGCTGGTGATATGGGATAGTGTTCACCCTTGTTACACCGTTTTCCATG
AGCAAACTGAAACGTTTTCATCGCTCTGGAGTGAATACCACGACGATTTCCGGCAGTTTCTACACATATA
TTCGCAAGATGTGGCGTGTTACGGTGAAAACCTGGCCTATTTCCCTAAAGGGTTTATTGAGAATATGTTT
TTCGTCTCAGCCAATCCCTGGGTGAGTTTCACCAGTTTTGATTTAAACGTGGCCAATATGGACAACTTCT
TCGCCCCCGTTTTCACCATGGGCAAATATTATACGCAAGGCGACAAGGTGCTGATGCCGCTGGCGATTCA
GGTTCATCATGCCGTTTGTGATGGCTTCCATGTCGGCAGAATGCTTAATGAATTACAACAGTACTGCGAT
GAGTGGCAGGGCGGGGCGTAATTTTTTTAAGGCAGTTATTGGTGCCCTTAAACGCCTGGGGTAATGACTC
TCTAGCTTGAGGCATCAAATAAAACGAAAGGCTCAGTCGAAAGACTGGGCCTTTCGTTTTATCTGTTGTT
TGTCGGTGAACGCTCTCCTGAGTAGGACAAATCCGCCCTCTAGATTACGTGCAGTCGATGATAAGCTGTC
AAACATGAGAATTGTGCCTAATGAGTGAGCTAACTTACATTAATTGCGTTGCGCTCACTGCCCGCTTTCC
AGTCGGGAAACCTGTCGTGCCAGCTGCATTAATGAATCGGCCAACGCGCGGGGAGAGGCGGTTTGCGTAT
TGGGCGCCAGGGTGGTTTTTCTTTTCACCAGTGAGACGGGCAACAGCTGATTGCCCTTCACCGCCTGGCC
CTGAGAGAGTTGCAGCAAGCGGTCCACGCTGGTTTGCCCCAGCAGGCGAAAATCCTGTTTGATGGTGGTT
AACGGCGGGATATAACATGAGCTGTCTTCGGTATCGTCGTATCCCACTACCGAGATATCCGCACCAACGC
GCAGCCCGGACTCGGTAATGGCGCGCATTGCGCCCAGCGCCATCTGATCGTTGGCAACCAGCATCGCAGT
GGGAACGATGCCCTCATTCAGCATTTGCATGGTTTGTTGAAAACCGGACATGGCACTCCAGTCGCCTTCC
CGTTCCGCTATCGGCTGAATTTGATTGCGAGTGAGATATTTATGCCAGCCAGCCAGACGCAGACGCGCCG
AGACAGAACTTAATGGGCCCGCTAACAGCGCGATTTGCTGGTGACCCAATGCGACCAGATGCTCCACGCC
CAGTCGCGTACCGTCTTCATGGGAGAAAATAATACTGTTGATGGGTGTCTGGTCAGAGACATCAAGAAAT
AACGCCGGAACATTAGTGCAGGCAGCTTCCACAGCAATGGCATCCTGGTCATCCAGCGGATAGTTAATGA
TCAGCCCACTGACGCGTTGCGCGAGAAGATTGTGCACCGCCGCTTTACAGGCTTCGACGCCGCTTCGTTC
TACCATCGACACCACCACGCTGGCACCCAGTTGATCGGCGCGAGATTTAATCGCCGCGACAATTTGCGAC
GGCGCGTGCAGGGCCAGACTGGAGGTGGCAACGCCAATCAGCAACGACTGTTTGCCCGCCAGTTGTTGTG
CCACGCGGTTGGGAATGTAATTCAGCTCCGCCATCGCCGCTTCCACTTTTTCCCGCGTTTTCGCAGAAAC
GTGGCTGGCCTGGTTCACCACGCGGGAAACGGTCTGATAAGAGACACCGGCATACTCTGCGACATCGTAT
AACGTTACTGGTTTCACATTCACCACCCTGAATTGACTCTCTTCCGGGCGCTATCATGCCATACCGCGAA
AGGTTTTGCACCATTCGATGGTGTCGGAATTTCGGGCAGCGTTGGGTCCTGGCCACGGGTGCGCATGATC
TAGAGCTGCCTCGCGCGTTTCGGTGATGACGGTGAAAACCTCTGACACATGCAGCTCCCGGAGACGGTCA
CAGCTTGTCTGTAAGCGGATGCCGGGAGCAGACAAGCCCGTCAGGGCGCGTCAGCGGGTGTTGGCGGGTG
TCGGGGCGCAGCCATGACCCAGTCACGTAGCGATAGCGGAGTGTATACTGGCTTAACTATGCGGCATCAG
AGCAGATTGTACTGAGAGTGCACCACATGCGGTGTGAAATACCGCACAGATGCGTAAGGAGAAAATACCG
CATCAGGCGCTCTTCCGCTTCCTCGCTCACTGACTCGCTGCGCTCGGTCGTTCGGCTGCGGCGAGCGGTA
TCAGCTCACTCAAAGGCGGTAATACGGTTATCCACAGAATCAGGGGATAACGCAGGAAAGAACATGTGAG
CAAAAGGCCAGCAAAAGGCCAGGAACCGTAAAAAGGCCGCGTTGCTGGCGTTTTTCCATAGGCTCCGCCC
CCCTGACGAGCATCACAAAAATCGACGCTCAAGTCAGAGGTGGCGAAACCCGACAGGACTATAAAGATAC
CAGGCGTTTCCCCCTGGAAGCTCCCTCGTGCGCTCTCCTGTTCCGACCCTGCCGCTTACCGGATACCTGT
CCGCCTTTCTCCCTTCGGGAAGCGTGGCGCTTTCTCATAGCTCACGCTGTAGGTATCTCAGTTCGGTGTA
GGTCGTTCGCTCCAAGCTGGGCTGTGTGCACGAACCCCCCGTTCAGCCCGACCGCTGCGCCTTATCCGGT
AACTATCGTCTTGAGTCCAACCCGGTAAGACACGACTTATCGCCACTGGCAGCAGCCACTGGTAACAGGA
TTAGCAGAGCGAGGTATGTAGGCGGTGCTACAGAGTTCTTGAAGTGGTGGCCTAACTACGGCTACACTAG
AAGGACAGTATTTGGTATCTGCGCTCTGCTGAAGCCAGTTACCTTCGGAAAAAGAGTTGGTAGCTCTTGA
TCCGGCAAACAAACCACCGCTGGTAGCGGTGGTTTTTTTGTTTGCAAGCAGCAGATTACGCGCAGAAAAA
AAGGATCTCAAGAAGATCCTTTGATCTTTTCTACGGGGTCTGACGCTCAGTGGAACGAAAACTCACGTTA
AGGGATTTTGGTCATGAGATTATCAAAAAGGATCTTCACCTAGATCCTTTTAAATTAAAAATGAAGTTTT
AAATCAATCTAAAGTATATATGAGTAAACTTGGTCTGACAGTTACCAATGCTTAATCAGTGAGGCACCTA
TCTCAGCGATCTGTCTATTTCGTTCATCCATAGTTGCCTGACTCCCCGTCGTGTAGATAACTACGATACG
GGAGGGCTTACCATCTGGCCCCAGTGCTGCAATGATACCGCGAGACCCACGCTCACCGGCTCCAGATTTA
TCAGCAATAAACCAGCCAGCCGGAAGGGCCGAGCGCAGAAGTGGTCCTGCAACTTTATCCGCCTCCATCC
AGTCTATTAATTGTTGCCGGGAAGCTAGAGTAAGTAGTTCGCCAGTTAATAGTTTGCGCAACGTTGTTGC
CATTGCTACAGGCATCGTGGTGTCACGCTCGTCGTTTGGTATGGCTTCATTCAGCTCCGGTTCCCAACGA
TCAAGGCGAGTTACATGATCCCCCATGTTGTGCAAAAAAGCGGTTAGCTCCTTCGGTCCTCCGATCGTTG
TCAGAAGTAAGTTGGCCGCAGTGTTATCACTCATGGTTATGGCAGCACTGCATAATTCTCTTACTGTCAT
GCCATCCGTAAGATGCTTTTCTGTGACTGGTGAGTACTCAACCAAGTCATTCTGAGAATAGTGTATGCGG
CGACCGAGTTGCTCTTGCCCGGCGTCAATACGGGATAATACCGCGCCACATAGCAGAACTTTAAAAGTGC
TCATCATTGGAAAACGTTCTTCGGGGCGAAAACTCTCAAGGATCTTACCGCTGTTGAGATCCAGTTCGAT
GTAACCCACTCGTGCACCCAACTGATCTTCAGCATCTTTTACTTTCACCAGCGTTTCTGGGTGAGCAAAA
ACAGGAAGGCAAAATGCCGCAAAAAAGGGAATAAGGGCGACACGGAAATGTTGAATACTCATACTCTTCC
TTTTTCAATATTATTGAAGCATTTATCAGGGTTATTGTCTCATGAGCGGATACATATTTGAATGTATTTA
GAAAAATAAACAAATAGGGGTTCCGCGCACATTTCCCCGAAAAGTGCCACCTGACGTCTAAGAAACCATT
ATTATCATGACATTAACCTATAAAAATAGGCGTATCACGAGGCCCTTTCGTCTTCAC
Features (pLannotate 1.2.2; 18 found; start..end, strand, type, name):
     10..54      +  promoter       T5 promoter: bacteriophage T5 promoter for E. coli RNA polymerase, with embedded lac operator
     62..78      +  protein_bind   lac operator: The lac repressor binds to the lac operator to inhibit transcription in E. coli. This inhibition can be relieved by adding lactose or isopropyl-β-D-thiogalactopyranoside (IPTG). lac repressor encoded by lacI
    121..141     +  CDS            7xHis: 6xHis affinity tag
    165..185     +  CDS            capTEV™ (fragment): composite tag for in vivo biotinylation, TEV protease cleavage, and 6xHis tagging
    190..858     +  CDS            FAHD1: FAHD1_HUMAN - Also known as C16orf36, YISKL. Experimental evidence at protein level: Swiss-Prot protein existence level 1. Probable mitochondrial acylpyruvase which is able to hydrolyze acetylpyruvate and fumarylpyruvate in vitro (PubMed:15551868, PubMed:21878618). Also has oxaloacetate decarboxylase activity (PubMed:25575590). From Homo sapiens (Human).
    904..998     +  terminator     lambda t0 terminator: transcription terminator from phage lambda
   1013..1041    +  promoter       cat promoter (fragment): promoter of the E. coli cat gene encoding chloramphenicol acetyltransferase
   1042..1698    +  CDS            cat: CAT_ECOLX - Experimental evidence at protein level: Swiss-Prot protein existence level 1. This enzyme is an effector of chloramphenicol resistance in bacteria. From Escherichia coli. This protein is used as a marker in many commonly used cloning vectors, such as pACYC184.
   1766..1852    +  terminator     rrnB T1 terminator: Escherichia coli rrnB; transcription terminator T1 from the E. coli rrnB gene
   1875..1892    -  promoter       tet promoter (fragment): E. coli promoter for tetracycline efflux protein gene
   1911..1932    -  protein_bind   CAP binding site: CAP binding activates transcription in the presence of cAMP. E. coli catabolite activator protein
   1945..3027    -  CDS            lacI: lac repressor; lacI; The lac repressor binds to the lac operator to inhibit transcription in E. coli. This inhibition can be relieved by adding lactose or isopropyl-β-D-thiogalactopyranoside (IPTG).
   3028..3105    -  promoter       lacIq promoter: lacI (mutant); In the lacIq allele, a single base change in the promoter boosts expression of the lacI gene about 10-fold.
   3154..3195    +  CDS            rop (fragment): Rop protein, which maintains plasmids at low copy number; rop
   3297..3437    +  misc_feature   bom: basis of mobility region from pBR322
   3623..4211    -  rep_origin     ori: high-copy-number ColE1/pMB1/pBR322/pUC origin of replication
   4382..5242    -  CDS            AmpR: β-lactamase; bla; confers resistance to ampicillin, carbenicillin, and related antibiotics
   5243..5347    -  promoter       AmpR promoter: bla
