[The description below was written by a language model from this plasmid's Addgene catalogue record and pLannotate feature annotations shown in this document.]
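Description:
pQTEV-DKFZP566J2046 is a bacterial expression plasmid for producing human FAHD1 (fumarylacetoacetate hydrolase domain containing 1, also known as C16orf36 or YISKL) as a tagged recombinant protein in E. coli. The backbone, pQTEV, is a derivative of the Qiagen vector pQE-2. It replicates from a ColE1/pMB1-type origin, retains the pBR322 bom region and a fragment of rop, and is selected with ampicillin through the β-lactamase gene. The depositor notes that the chloramphenicol acetyltransferase sequence on the backbone, annotated downstream of the expression cassette with only a fragment of its promoter, is inactive and so does not serve as a marker.

The FAHD1 cDNA was cloned between BamHI and NotI sites, both preserved, downstream of a bacteriophage T5 promoter controlled by lac operators. It is fused in frame to an N-terminal histidine tag followed by a TEV protease recognition site, so the protein can be purified by metal affinity chromatography and the tag then cleaved off. The catalogue gives the insert as 747 bp, while the annotation matches FAHD1 over a somewhat shorter stretch of the insert. Transcription ends at the lambda t0 terminator, with an rrnB T1 terminator further downstream. The plasmid carries its own lacI gene under the lacIq promoter, which supplies enough repressor to keep the T5 promoter off until IPTG induction.

The clone is supplied in the Rosetta strain, which carries a second, chloramphenicol-resistant plasmid, pRARE, providing rare tRNAs that aid overexpression of human coding sequences. The construct belongs to a public catalogue of human protein expression clones generated for structural genomics.
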