Addgene plasmid #34818: pQTEV-DKFZP566J2046
Depositing lab: Konrad Buessow. Depositing organization: Max Planck Institute for Molecular Genetics. Publication: Structural genomics of human proteins--target selection and generation of a public catalogue of expression clones. Bussow K, Scheich C, Sievert V, Harttig U, Schultz J, Simon B, Bork P, Lehrach H, Heinemann U. Microb Cell Fact. 2005 Jul 5;4:21. doi: 10.1186/1475-2859-4-21. PubMed 15998469.
Backbone
  Vector backbone: pQTEV
  Backbone size w/o insert (bp): 4700
  Vector type: Bacterial Expression
Growth in bacteria
  Bacterial resistance: Ampicillin, 100 μg/mL
  Growth temperature: 37°C
  Growth strain: Rosetta
  Copy number: Unknown
Gene/Insert
  Gene/Insert name: fumarylacetoacetate hydrolase domain containing 1 (alt names: DKFZP566J2046; PSFEp250B074)
  Species: H. sapiens (human)
  Insert size (bp): 747
  GenBank ID: CAB66654 DQ000567
  Entrez Gene: FAHD1 (a.k.a. C16orf36, YISKL)
  Tag / fusion protein: His (N terminal on backbone); TEV (N terminal on backbone)
  Cloning method: Restriction Enzyme; 5′ cloning site BamHI (not destroyed); 3′ cloning site NotI (not destroyed)
  Sequencing primers: 5′ TGAGCGGATAACAATTTCACACAG; 3′ GGCAACCGAGCGTTCTGAAC
Terms and licenses: Academic/Nonprofit Terms; Industry Terms: Not Available to Industry
Depositor comments: The vector pQTEV is derived from Qiagen pQE-2 and contains an inactive chloramphenicol resistance gene sequence. The Rosetta bacterial strain contains an additional plasmid. The second plasmid, pRARE, provides rare tRNAs for overexpression of recombinant proteins. It has 4694 bp and is chloramphenicol resistence.
How to cite: pQTEV-DKFZP566J2046 was a gift from Konrad Buessow (Addgene plasmid # 34818 ; http://n2t.net/addgene:34818 ; RRID:Addgene_34818)
