>Addgene plasmid #34818 | pQTEV-DKFZP566J2046 | addgene partial sequence | sequence record 61177 | pQE-Fwd 5'-CCCGAAAAGTGCCACCTG-3'
AAAATAGGCGTATCACGAGGCCCTTTCGTCTTCACCTCGAGAAATCATAAAAAATTTATTTGCTTTGTGA
GCGGATAACAATTATAATAGATTCAATTGTGAGCGGATAACAATTTCACACAGAATTCATTAAAGAGGAG
AAATTAACTATGAAACATCACCATCACCATCACCATAGCGATTACGACATCCCCACTACTGAGAATCTTT
ATTTTCAGGGATCCGGAATCATGGCAGCATCCAGGCCATTGTCCCGCTTCTGGGAGTGGGGAAAGAACAT
CGTCTGCGTGGGGAGGAACTACGCGGACCACGTCAGGGAGATGCGCAGCGCGGTGTTGAGCGAGCCCGTG
CTGTTCCTGAAGCCGTCCACGGCCTACGCGCCCGAGGGCTCGCCCATCCTCATGCCCGCGTACACTCGCA
ACCTGCACCACGAGCTGGAGCTGGGCGTGGTGATGGGCAAGCGCTGCCGCGCAGTCCCCGAGGCTGCGGC
CATGGACTACGTGGGCGGCTATGCCCTGTGCCTGGATATGACCGCCCGGGACGTGCAGGACGAGTGCAAG
AAGAAGGGGCTGCCCTGGACTCTGGCGAAGAGCTTCACGGCGTCCTGCCCGGTCAGCGCGTTCGTGCCCA
AGGAGAAGATCCCTGACCCTCACAAGCTGAAGCTCTGGCTCAAGGTCAACGGCGAACTCAGACAGGAGGG
TGAGACATCCTCCATGATTTTTTCCATCCCCTACATCATCAGCTATGTTTCTAAGATCATAACCTTGGAA
GAAGGAGATATTATCTTGACTGGGACGCCAAAGGGAGTTGGACCGGTTAAAGAAA
